Addgene plasmid #23299: pcDNA-Ikkb-FLAG(K44A)
Depositing lab: Warner Greene. Depositing organization: J. David Gladstone Institutes. Publication: Human T-cell leukemia virus type 1 Tax induction of NF-kappaB involves activation of the IkappaB kinase alpha (IKKalpha) and IKKbeta cellular kinases. Geleziunas R, Ferrell S, Lin X, Mu Y, Cunningham ET, Grant M, Connelly MA, Hambor JE, Marcu KB, Greene WC. Mol Cell Biol. 1998 Sep . 18(9):5157-65. PubMed 9710600.
Backbone
  Vector backbone: pcDNA3.1
  Backbone manufacturer: Invitrogen
  Backbone size w/o insert (bp): 5428
  Vector type: Mammalian Expression
  Selectable markers: Neomycin (select with G418)
Growth in bacteria
  Bacterial resistance: Ampicillin, 100 μg/mL
  Growth temperature: 37°C
  Growth strain: DH5alpha
  Copy number: Unknown
Gene/Insert
  Gene/Insert name: Ikkbeta
  Species: H. sapiens (human)
  Mutation: K44A
  Entrez Gene: IKBKB (a.k.a. IKK-2, IKK-beta, IKK2, IKKB, IMD15, IMD15A, IMD15B, NFKBIKB)
  Tag / fusion protein: Flag (C terminal on insert)
  Cloning method: Restriction Enzyme
  Sequencing primers: 5′ CMV-F; 3′ BGH-rev
Terms and licenses: Academic/Nonprofit Terms; Industry Terms: Not Available to Industry
How to cite: pcDNA-Ikkb-FLAG(K44A) was a gift from Warner Greene (Addgene plasmid # 23299 ; http://n2t.net/addgene:23299 ; RRID:Addgene_23299)
