[The description below was written by a language model from this plasmid's Addgene catalogue record and pLannotate feature annotations shown in this document.]
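Description:
pcDNA-Ikkb-FLAG(K44A) is a mammalian expression plasmid built on the Invitrogen pcDNA3.1 backbone that encodes human IKKβ (IKBKB) carrying a K44A substitution and a C-terminal FLAG epitope tag. In the sequenced 7,653 nt record, the IKBKB open reading frame sits downstream of the human cytomegalovirus immediate-early enhancer and promoter and is followed directly by the FLAG coding sequence and the bovine growth hormone polyadenylation signal, giving strong constitutive expression after transfection. A T7 promoter lies between the CMV promoter and the insert, which would allow in vitro transcription. The short HIV-1 LTR, extra SV40 promoter, ble, lacI and bom fragments in the annotation appear to be partial matches from automated annotation within backbone sequence rather than functional elements.

For propagation in E. coli the plasmid carries a high-copy ColE1/pUC-type origin and the β-lactamase gene for ampicillin selection, along with an f1 origin for single-stranded DNA production. A separate cassette, in which the SV40 early promoter drives the neomycin phosphotransferase gene ahead of an SV40 polyadenylation signal, permits G418 selection of stably transfected mammalian cells.

IKKβ is a serine kinase of the canonical IKK complex that phosphorylates IκB inhibitors to trigger their degradation and activate NF-κB. From general knowledge, lysine 44 lies in the ATP-binding region of the kinase domain, and its replacement with alanine is commonly used to produce a catalytically inactive, dominant-interfering form, though the record itself does not state the functional consequence. The associated publication concerns HTLV-1 Tax induction of NF-κB through IKKα and IKKβ, consistent with use of this construct to probe the requirement for IKKβ kinase activity, with the FLAG tag enabling detection or immunoprecipitation.
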