Features (pLannotate 1.2.2; 21 found; start..end, strand, type, name):
    175..554     +  enhancer       CMV enhancer: human cytomegalovirus immediate early enhancer
    555..758     +  promoter       CMV promoter: human cytomegalovirus (CMV) immediate early promoter
    754..787     +  LTR            5' LTR (truncated) (fragment): truncated 5' long terminal repeat (LTR) from HIV-1
    803..821     +  promoter       T7 promoter: promoter for bacteriophage T7 RNA polymerase
    864..3131    +  CDS            IKBKB: IKKB_HUMAN - Also known as IKKB. Experimental evidence at protein level: Swiss-Prot protein existence level 1. Serine kinase that plays an essential role in the NF-kappa-B signaling pathway which is activated by multiple stimuli such as inflammatory cytokines, bacterial or viral products, DNA damages or other cellular stresses (PubMed:30337470). Acts as part of the canonical IKK complex in the conventional pathway of NF-kappa-B activation. Phosphorylates inhibitors of NF-kappa-B on 2 critical serine residues. These modifications allow polyubiquitination of the inhibitors and subsequent degrada
   3135..3155    +  CDS            FLAG (fragment): FLAG® epitope tag, followed by an enterokinase cleavage site
   3190..3414    +  polyA_signal   bGH poly(A) signal: bovine growth hormone polyadenylation signal
   3418..3439    +  promoter       SV40 promoter (fragment): SV40 enhancer and early promoter
   3460..3888    +  rep_origin     f1 ori (sequence partly withheld): f1 bacteriophage origin of replication; arrow indicates direction of (+) strand synthesis
   3902..4231    +  promoter       SV40 promoter: SV40 enhancer and early promoter
   4298..5089    +  CDS            neo: KKA2_KLEPN - Also known as kan, nptII. Experimental evidence at protein level: Swiss-Prot protein existence level 1. Resistance to kanamycin, neomycin, paromomycin, ribostamycin, butirosin and gentamicin B. From Klebsiella pneumoniae.
   5113..5271    +  CDS            ble (fragment): BLE_KLEPN - Experimental evidence at protein level: Swiss-Prot protein existence level 1. Binding protein with a strong affinity to the bleomycin family of antibiotics. Binds to CL990; an antimitotic-antibiotic compound. From Klebsiella pneumoniae.
   5266..5387    +  polyA_signal   SV40 poly(A) signal: SV40 polyadenylation signal
   5460..5476    -  protein_bind   lac operator: The lac repressor binds to the lac operator to inhibit transcription in E. coli. This inhibition can be relieved by adding lactose or isopropyl-β-D-thiogalactopyranoside (IPTG). lac repressor encoded by lacI
   5484..5514    -  promoter       lac promoter: promoter for the E. coli lac operon
   5529..5550    -  protein_bind   CAP binding site: CAP binding activates transcription in the presence of cAMP. E. coli catabolite activator protein
   5563..5655    -  CDS            lacI (fragment): lac repressor; lacI; The lac repressor binds to the lac operator to inhibit transcription in E. coli. This inhibition can be relieved by adding lactose or isopropyl-β-D-thiogalactopyranoside (IPTG).
   5838..6426    -  rep_origin     ori: high-copy-number ColE1/pMB1/pBR322/pUC origin of replication
   6597..7457    -  CDS            AmpR: β-lactamase; bla; confers resistance to ampicillin, carbenicillin, and related antibiotics
   7458..7562    -  promoter       AmpR promoter: bla
   7621..20      -  misc_feature   bom (fragment) (across the origin): basis of mobility region from pBR322
>Addgene plasmid #23299 | pcDNA-Ikkb-FLAG(K44A) | addgene full sequence | sequence record 495683 | Addgene NGS Result
CCGCATAGTTAAGCCAGTATCTGCTCCCTGCTTGTGTGTTGGAGGTCGCTGAGTAGTGCGCGAGCAAAAT
TTAAGCTACAACAAGGCAAGGCTTGACCGACAATTGCATGAAGAATCTGCTTAGGGTTAGGCGTTTTGCG
CTGCTTCGCGATGTACGGGCCAGATATACGCGTTGACATTGATTATTGACTAGTTATTAATAGTAATCAA
TTACGGGGTCATTAGTTCATAGCCCATATATGGAGTTCCGCGTTACATAACTTACGGTAAATGGCCCGCC
TGGCTGACCGCCCAACGACCCCCGCCCATTGACGTCAATAATGACGTATGTTCCCATAGTAACGCCAATA
GGGACTTTCCATTGACGTCAATGGGTGGAGTATTTACGGTAAACTGCCCACTTGGCAGTACATCAAGTGT
ATCATATGCCAAGTACGCCCCCTATTGACGTCAATGACGGTAAATGGCCCGCCTGGCATTATGCCCAGTA
CATGACCTTATGGGACTTTCCTACTTGGCAGTACATCTACGTATTAGTCATCGCTATTACCATGGTGATG
CGGTTTTGGCAGTACATCAATGGGCGTGGATAGCGGTTTGACTCACGGGGATTTCCAAGTCTCCACCCCA
TTGACGTCAATGGGAGTTTGTTTTGGCACCAAAATCAACGGGACTTTCCAAAATGTCGTAACAACTCCGC
CCCATTGACGCAAATGGGCGGTAGGCGTGTACGGTGGGAGGTCTATATAAGCAGAGCTCTCTGGCTAACT
AGAGAACCCACTGCTTACTGGCTTATCGAAATTAATACGACTCACTATAGGGAGACCCAAGCTGGCTAGC
GTTTAAACGGGCCCTCTAGAAGTATGAGCTGGTCACCTTCCCTGACAACGCAGACATGTGGGGCCTGGGA
AATGAAAGAGCGCCTTGGGACAGGGGGATTTGGAAATGTCATCCGATGGCACAATCAGGAAACAGGTGAG
CAGATTGCCATCGCGCAGTGCCGGCAGGAGCTCAGCCCCCGGAACCGAGAGCGGTGGTGCCTGGAGATCC
AGATCATGAGAAGGCTGACCCACCCCAATGTGGTGGCTGCCCGAGATGTCCCTGAGGGGATGCAGAACTT
GGCGCCCAATGACCTGCCCCTGCTGGCCATGGAGTACTGCCAAGGAGGAGATCTCCGGAAGTACCTGAAC
CAGTTTGAGAACTGCTGTGGTCTGCGGGAAGGTGCCATCCTCACCTTGCTGAGTGACATTGCCTCTGCGC
TTAGATACCTTCATGAAAACAGAATCATCCATCGGGATCTAAAGCCAGAAAACATCGTCCTGCAGCAAGG
AGAACAGAGGTTAATACACAAAATTATTGACCTAGGATATGCCAAGGAGCTGGATCAGGGCAGTCTTTGC
ACATCATTCGTGGGGACCCTGCAGTACCTGGCCCCAGAGCTACTGGAGCAGCAGAAGTACACAGTGACCG
TCGACTACTGGAGCTTCGGCACCCTGGCCTTTGAGTGCATCACGGGCTTCCGGCCCTTCCTCCCCAACTG
GCAGCCCGTGCAGTGGCATTCAAAAGTGCGGCAGAAGAGTGAGGTGGACATTGTTGTTAGCGAAGACTTG
AATGGAACGGTGAAGTTTTCAAGCTCTTTACCCTACCCCAATAATCTTAACAGTGTCCTGGCTGAGCGAC
TGGAGAAGTGGCTGCAACTGATGCTGATGTGGCACCCCCGACAGAGGGGCACGGATCCCACGTATGGGCC
CAATGGCTGCTTCAAGGCCCTGGATGACATCTTAAACTTAAAGCTGGTTCATATCTTGAACATGGTCACG
GGCACCATCCACACCTACCCTGTGACAGAGGATGAGAGTCTGCAGAGCTTGAAGGCCAGAATCCAACAGG
ACACGGGCATCCCAGAGGAGGACCAGGAGCTGCTGCAGGAAGCGGGCCTGGCGTTGATCCCCGATAAGCC
TGCCACTCAGTGTATTTCAGACGGCAAGTTAAATGAGGGCCACACATTGGACATGGATCTTGTTTTTCTC
TTTGACAACAGTAAAATCACCTATGAGACTCAGATCTCCCCACGGCCCCAACCTGAAAGTGTCAGCTGTA
TCCTTCAAGAGCCCAAGAGGAATCTCGCCTTCTTCCAGCTGAGGAAGGTGTGGGGCCAGGTCTGGCACAG
CATCCAGACCCTGAAGGAAGATTGCAACCGGCTGCAGCAGGGACAGCGAGCCGCCATGATGAATCTCCTC
CGAAACAACAGCTGCCTCTCCAAAATGAAGAATTCCATGGCTTCCATGTCTCAGCAGCTCAAGGCCAAGT
TGGATTTCTTCAAAACCAGCATCCAGATTGACCTGGAGAAGTACAGCGAGCAAACCGAGTTTGGGATCAC
ATCAGATAAACTGCTGCTGGCCTGGAGGGAAATGGAGCAGGCTGTGGAGCTCTGTGGGCGGGAGAACGAA
GTGAAACTCCTGGTAGAACGGATGATGGCTCTGCAGACCGACATTGTGGACTTACAGAGGAGCCCCATGG
GCCGGAAGCAGGGGGGAACGCTGGACGACCTAGAGGAGCAAGCAAGGGAGCTGTACAGGAGACTAAGGGA
AAAACCTCGAGACCAGCGAACTGAGGGTGACAGTCAGGAAATGGTACGGCTGCTGCTTCAGGCAATTCAG
AGCTTCGAGAAGAAAGTGCGAGTGATCTATACGCAGCTCAGTAAAACTGTGGTTTGCAAGCAGAAGGCGC
TGGAACTGTTGCCCAAGGTGGAAGAGGTGGTGAGCTTAATGAATGAGGATGAGAAGACTGTTGTCCGGCT
GCAGGAGAAGCGGCAGAAGGAGCTCTGGAATCTCCTGAAGATTGCTTGTAGCAAGGTCCGTGGTCCTGTC
AGTGGAAGCCCGGATAGCATGAATGCCTCTCGACTTAGCCAGCCTGGGCAGCTGATGTCTCAGCCCTCCA
CGGCCTCCAACAGCTTACCTGAGCCAGCCAAGAAGAGTGAAGAACTGGTGGCTGAAGCACATAACCTCTG
CACCCTGCTAGAAAATGCCATACAGGACACTGTGAGGGAACAAGACCAGAGTTTCACGGCCCTAGACTGG
AGCTGGTTACAGACGGAAGAAGAAGAGCACAGCTGCCTGGAGCAGGCCTCAGACTACAAGGACGACGACG
ACAAGTGAAGCTTAAGTTTAAACCGCTGATCAGCCTCGACTGTGCCTTCTAGTTGCCAGCCATCTGTTGT
TTGCCCCTCCCCCGTGCCTTCCTTGACCCTGGAAGGTGCCACTCCCACTGTCCTTTCCTAATAAAATGAG
GAAATTGCATCGCATTGTCTGAGTAGGTGTCATTCTATTCTGGGGGGTGGGGTGGGGCAGGACAGCAAGG
GGGAGGATTGGGAAGACAATAGCAGGCATGCTGGGGATGCGGTGGGCTCTATGGCTTCTGAGGCGGAAAG
AACCAGCTGGGGCTCTAGGGGGTATCCCC
[124 nt withheld, positions 3460-3583]
C
[91 nt withheld, positions 3585-3675]
A
[49 nt withheld, positions 3677-3725]
CCTTTGACGTTGGAGTCCACGTTCTTT
[37 nt withheld, positions 3753-3789]
ACCCTATCTCGGTCTATTCTTTTGATTTATAAGGGATTTTGCCGATTTCGGCCTATTGGTTAAAAAATGA
GCTGATTTAACAAAAATTTAACGCGAATTAATTCTGTGGAATGTGTGTCAGTTAGGGTGTGGAAAGTCCC
CAGGCTCCCCAGCAGGCAGAAGTATGCAAAGCATGCATCTCAATTAGTCAGCAACCAGGTGTGGAAAGTC
CCCAGGCTCCCCAGCAGGCAGAAGTATGCAAAGCATGCATCTCAATTAGTCAGCAACCATAGTCCCGCCC
CTAACTCCGCCCATCCCGCCCCTAACTCCGCCCAGTTCCGCCCATTCTCCGCCCCATGGCTGACTAATTT
TTTTTATTTATGCAGAGGCCGAGGCCGCCTCTGCCTCTGAGCTATTCCAGAAGTAGTGAGGAGGCTTTTT
TGGAGGCCTAGGCTTTTGCAAAAAGCTCCCGGGAGCTTGTATATCCATTTTCGGATCTGATCAAGAGACA
GGATGAGGATCGTTTCGCATGATTGAACAAGATGGATTGCACGCAGGTTCTCCGGCCGCTTGGGTGGAGA
GGCTATTCGGCTATGACTGGGCACAACAGACAATCGGCTGCTCTGATGCCGCCGTGTTCCGGCTGTCAGC
GCAGGGGCGCCCGGTTCTTTTTGTCAAGACCGACCTGTCCGGTGCCCTGAATGAACTGCAGGACGAGGCA
GCGCGGCTATCGTGGCTGGCCACGACGGGCGTTCCTTGCGCAGCTGTGCTCGACGTTGTCACTGAAGCGG
GAAGGGACTGGCTGCTATTGGGCGAAGTGCCGGGGCAGGATCTCCTGTCATCTCACCTTGCTCCTGCCGA
GAAAGTATCCATCATGGCTGATGCAATGCGGCGGCTGCATACGCTTGATCCGGCTACCTGCCCATTCGAC
CACCAAGCGAAACATCGCATCGAGCGAGCACGTACTCGGATGGAAGCCGGTCTTGTCGATCAGGATGATC
TGGACGAAGAGCATCAGGGGCTCGCGCCAGCCGAACTGTTCGCCAGGCTCAAGGCGCGCATGCCCGACGG
CGAGGATCTCGTCGTGACCCATGGCGATGCCTGCTTGCCGAATATCATGGTGGAAAATGGCCGCTTTTCT
GGATTCATCGACTGTGGCCGGCTGGGTGTGGCGGACCGCTATCAGGACATAGCGTTGGCTACCCGTGATA
TTGCTGAAGAGCTTGGCGGCGAATGGGCTGACCGCTTCCTCGTGCTTTACGGTATCGCCGCTCCCGATTC
GCAGCGCATCGCCTTCTATCGCCTTCTTGACGAGTTCTTCTGAGCGGGACTCTGGGGTTCGAAATGACCG
ACCAAGCGACGCCCAACCTGCCATCACGAGATTTCGATTCCACCGCCGCCTTCTATGAAAGGTTGGGCTT
CGGAATCGTTTTCCGGGACGCCGGCTGGATGATCCTCCAGCGCGGGGATCTCATGCTGGAGTTCTTCGCC
CACCCCAACTTGTTTATTGCAGCTTATAATGGTTACAAATAAAGCAATAGCATCACAAATTTCACAAATA
AAGCATTTTTTTCACTGCATTCTAGTTGTGGTTTGTCCAAACTCATCAATGTATCTTATCATGTCTGTAT
ACCGTCGACCTCTAGCTAGAGCTTGGCGTAATCATGGTCATAGCTGTTTCCTGTGTGAAATTGTTATCCG
CTCACAATTCCACACAACATACGAGCCGGAAGCATAAAGTGTAAAGCCTGGGGTGCCTAATGAGTGAGCT
AACTCACATTAATTGCGTTGCGCTCACTGCCCGCTTTCCAGTCGGGAAACCTGTCGTGCCAGCTGCATTA
ATGAATCGGCCAACGCGCGGGGAGAGGCGGTTTGCGTATTGGGCGCTCTTCCGCTTCCTCGCTCACTGAC
TCGCTGCGCTCGGTCGTTCGGCTGCGGCGAGCGGTATCAGCTCACTCAAAGGCGGTAATACGGTTATCCA
CAGAATCAGGGGATAACGCAGGAAAGAACATGTGAGCAAAAGGCCAGCAAAAGGCCAGGAACCGTAAAAA
GGCCGCGTTGCTGGCGTTTTTCCATAGGCTCCGCCCCCCTGACGAGCATCACAAAAATCGACGCTCAAGT
CAGAGGTGGCGAAACCCGACAGGACTATAAAGATACCAGGCGTTTCCCCCTGGAAGCTCCCTCGTGCGCT
CTCCTGTTCCGACCCTGCCGCTTACCGGATACCTGTCCGCCTTTCTCCCTTCGGGAAGCGTGGCGCTTTC
TCATAGCTCACGCTGTAGGTATCTCAGTTCGGTGTAGGTCGTTCGCTCCAAGCTGGGCTGTGTGCACGAA
CCCCCCGTTCAGCCCGACCGCTGCGCCTTATCCGGTAACTATCGTCTTGAGTCCAACCCGGTAAGACACG
ACTTATCGCCACTGGCAGCAGCCACTGGTAACAGGATTAGCAGAGCGAGGTATGTAGGCGGTGCTACAGA
GTTCTTGAAGTGGTGGCCTAACTACGGCTACACTAGAAGAACAGTATTTGGTATCTGCGCTCTGCTGAAG
CCAGTTACCTTCGGAAAAAGAGTTGGTAGCTCTTGATCCGGCAAACAAACCACCGCTGGTAGCGGTGGTT
TTTTTGTTTGCAAGCAGCAGATTACGCGCAGAAAAAAAGGATCTCAAGAAGATCCTTTGATCTTTTCTAC
GGGGTCTGACGCTCAGTGGAACGAAAACTCACGTTAAGGGATTTTGGTCATGAGATTATCAAAAAGGATC
TTCACCTAGATCCTTTTAAATTAAAAATGAAGTTTTAAATCAATCTAAAGTATATATGAGTAAACTTGGT
CTGACAGTTACCAATGCTTAATCAGTGAGGCACCTATCTCAGCGATCTGTCTATTTCGTTCATCCATAGT
TGCCTGACTCCCCGTCGTGTAGATAACTACGATACGGGAGGGCTTACCATCTGGCCCCAGTGCTGCAATG
ATACCGCGAGACCCACGCTCACCGGCTCCAGATTTATCAGCAATAAACCAGCCAGCCGGAAGGGCCGAGC
GCAGAAGTGGTCCTGCAACTTTATCCGCCTCCATCCAGTCTATTAATTGTTGCCGGGAAGCTAGAGTAAG
TAGTTCGCCAGTTAATAGTTTGCGCAACGTTGTTGCCATTGCTACAGGCATCGTGGTGTCACGCTCGTCG
TTTGGTATGGCTTCATTCAGCTCCGGTTCCCAACGATCAAGGCGAGTTACATGATCCCCCATGTTGTGCA
AAAAAGCGGTTAGCTCCTTCGGTCCTCCGATCGTTGTCAGAAGTAAGTTGGCCGCAGTGTTATCACTCAT
GGTTATGGCAGCACTGCATAATTCTCTTACTGTCATGCCATCCGTAAGATGCTTTTCTGTGACTGGTGAG
TACTCAACCAAGTCATTCTGAGAATAGTGTATGCGGCGACCGAGTTGCTCTTGCCCGGCGTCAATACGGG
ATAATACCGCGCCACATAGCAGAACTTTAAAAGTGCTCATCATTGGAAAACGTTCTTCGGGGCGAAAACT
CTCAAGGATCTTACCGCTGTTGAGATCCAGTTCGATGTAACCCACTCGTGCACCCAACTGATCTTCAGCA
TCTTTTACTTTCACCAGCGTTTCTGGGTGAGCAAAAACAGGAAGGCAAAATGCCGCAAAAAAGGGAATAA
GGGCGACACGGAAATGTTGAATACTCATACTCTTCCTTTTTCAATATTATTGAAGCATTTATCAGGGTTA
TTGTCTCATGAGCGGATACATATTTGAATGTATTTAGAAAAATAAACAAATAGGGGTTCCGCGCACATTT
CCCCGAAAAGTGCCACCTGACGTCGACGGATCGGGAGATCTCCCGATCCCCTATGGTGCACTCTCAGTAC
AATCTGCTCTGATG
