>Addgene plasmid #23299 | pcDNA-Ikkb-FLAG(K44A) | addgene partial sequence | sequence record 29919 | 23299 with BGH-rev
AGCTTCCTTGTCGTCGTCGTCCTTGTAGTCTGAGGCCTGCTCCAGGCAGCTGTGCTCTTCTTCTTCCGTC
TGTAACCAGCTCCAGTCTAGGGCCGTGAAACTCTGGTCTTGTTCCCTCACAGTGTCCTGTATGGCATTTT
CTAGCAGGGTGCAGAGGTTATGTGCTTCAGCCACCAGTTCTTCACTCTTCTTGGCTGGCTCAGGTAAGCT
GTTGGAGGCCGTGGAGGGCTGAGACATCAGCTGCCCAGGCTGGCTAAGTCGAGAGGCATTCATGCTATCC
GGGCTTCCACTGACAGGACCACGGACCTTGCTACAAGCAATCTTCAGGAGATTCCAGAGCTCCTTCTGCC
GCTTCTCCTGCAGCCGGACAACAGTCTTCTCATCCTCATTCATTAAGCTCACCACCTCTTCCACCTTGGG
CAACAGTTCCAGCGCCTTCTGCTTGCAAACCACAGTTTTACTGAGCTGCGTATAGATCACTCGCACTTTC
TTCTCGAAGCTCTGAATTGCCTGAAGCAGCAGCCGTACCATTTCCTGACTGTCACCCTCAGTTCGCTGGT
CTCGAGGTTTTTCCCTTAGTCTCCTGTACAGCTCCCTTGCTTGCTCCTCTAGGTCGTCCAGCGTTCCCCC
CTGCTTCCGGCCCATGGGGCTCCTCTGTAAGTCN
