>Addgene plasmid #23299 | pcDNA-Ikkb-FLAG(K44A) | addgene partial sequence | sequence record 29920 | 23299 with CMV-F
AGAACCCACTGCTTACTGGCTTATCGAAATTAATACGACTCACTATAGGGAGACCCAAGCTGGCTAGCGT
TTAAACGGGCCCTCTAGAAGTATGAGCTGGTCACCTTCCCTGACAACGCAGACATGTGGGGCCTGGGAAA
TGAAAGAGCGCCTTGGGACAGGGGGATTTGGAAATGTCATCCGATGGCACAATCAGGAAACAGGTGAGCA
GATTGCCATCGCGCAGTGCCGGCAGGAGCTCAGCCCCCGGAACCGAGAGCGGTGGTGCCTGGAGATCCAG
ATCATGAGAAGGCTGACCCACCCCAATGTGGTGGCTGCCCGANATGTCCCTGAGGGGATGCAGAACTTGG
CGCCCNATGACCTGCCCCTGCTGGGCATGGAGTACTGCCAAGGAGGNANNCTCCGGAAGTACCTGAACCA
GTTTGAAAACTGGTGTGGTCTGCGGGAAGGTGCCATCCTCACCTTGCTGAATGACCTTGCCTCTGCNCTT
AAATACCTTCATGAAAACAGAATCAT
